Addgene plasmid #143339: TFORF2114
Purpose: Lentiviral vector for overexpressing transcription factor ORFs with unique 24-bp barcodes. Barcodes facilitate identification of transcription factors in pooled screens.
Depositing lab: Feng Zhang. Depositing organization: Broad Institute. Publication: A transcription factor atlas of directed differentiation. Joung J, Ma S, Tay T, Geiger-Schuller KR, Kirchgatterer PC, Verdine VK, Guo B, Arias-Garcia MA, Allen WE, Singh A, Kuksenko O, Abudayyeh OO, Gootenberg JS, Fu Z, Macrae RK, Buenrostro JD, Regev A, Zhang F. Cell. 2023 Jan 5;186(1):209-229.e26. doi: 10.1016/j.cell.2022.11.026. PubMed 36608654.
Backbone
  Vector backbone: pLX_TRC317
  Backbone manufacturer: Broad Institute Genetic Perturbation Platform
  Backbone size w/o insert (bp): 8264
  Vector type: Mammalian Expression, Lentiviral
  Selectable markers: Puromycin
Growth in bacteria
  Bacterial resistance: Ampicillin, 100 μg/mL
  Growth temperature: 37°C
  Growth strain: NEB Stable
  Copy number: High Copy
Gene/Insert
  Gene/Insert name: SIRT6
  Species: H. sapiens (human)
  Insert size (bp): 632
  Entrez Gene: SIRT6 (a.k.a. SIR2L6, hSIRT6)
  Promoter: EF1a
  Cloning method: Unknown
  Sequencing primers: 5′ GGGTGGAGACTGAAGTTAGGCCAG; 3′ CACATAGCGTAAAAGGAGCAACATAG
Terms and licenses: Academic/Nonprofit Terms; Industry Terms: Not Available to Industry
Depositor comments: NM_001321064,ENST00000594279 . The transcription factor ORF portion of this plasmid was synthesized by Genewiz. Please test multiple small colonies in case of plasmid recombination. To make this collection available in a timely manner, a portion of this collection was not fully sequenced by Addgene. If an Addgene verified full plasmid sequence is not available, please contact us prior to placing an order to request the full sequence.
How to cite: TFORF2114 was a gift from Feng Zhang (Addgene plasmid # 143339 ; http://n2t.net/addgene:143339 ; RRID:Addgene_143339)
