[The description below was written by a language model from this plasmid's Addgene catalogue record and pLannotate feature annotations shown in this document.]
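Description:
TFORF2114 is a third-generation-style, self-inactivating lentiviral expression plasmid built on the pLX_TRC317 backbone. It belongs to a barcoded transcription factor ORF collection designed for overexpression in mammalian cells. In bacteria it is maintained through a high-copy ColE1/pUC-type origin and selected with ampicillin via the β-lactamase gene. An f1 origin and remnants of a lac/lacZα cloning region flanked by T7 and T3 promoters are also present in the backbone. The depositor notes a risk of recombination, which is common for plasmids carrying LTR repeats.

The viral portion begins with an RSV promoter fused to a truncated HIV-1 5' LTR, which drives transcription of the packageable genome. It is followed by the Ψ packaging signal with a short gag fragment, the Rev response element for nuclear export, and a cPPT/CTS. The genome ends in a ΔU3 3' LTR and an SV40 polyadenylation signal.

Two expression units lie inside the genome. An SV40 early promoter drives puromycin N-acetyltransferase for selection of transduced cells. An EF-1α promoter drives the human SIRT6 insert, which is followed by a WPRE to enhance transcript expression. The insert is listed at 632 bp and corresponds to a short SIRT6 isoform, given the cited transcript accessions. The annotation splits this ORF into adjacent human- and mouse-matched SIRT6 fragments, which probably reflects database homology rather than a chimeric gene.

The catalogue states that each construct carries a unique 24-bp barcode. This barcode is not annotated in the feature table, so its position is not recorded. The barcode allows the ORF to be identified in pooled screens, such as those examining directed differentiation.
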