Features (pLannotate 1.2.2; 32 found; start..end, strand, type, name):
      5..231     +  promoter       RSV promoter: Rous sarcoma virus enhancer/promoter
    232..412     +  LTR            5' LTR (truncated): truncated 5' long terminal repeat (LTR) from HIV-1
    459..584     +  misc_feature   HIV-1 Ψ: packaging signal of human immunodeficiency virus type 1
    568..931     +  CDS            HIV-1 gag (fragment): gag protein from human immunodeficiency virus 1; gag
   1077..1310    +  misc_feature   RRE: The Rev response element (RRE) of HIV-1 allows for Rev-dependent mRNA export from the nucleus to the cytoplasm.
   1687..1713    +  CDS            Rev (fragment): human immunodeficiency virus 1 (HIV-1) Rev protein; rev; enhances nuclear export of unspliced and incompletely spliced viral mRNAs
   1720..1743    +  promoter       SV40 promoter (fragment): SV40 early promoter
   1744..1815    +  promoter       SV40 promoter (fragment): SV40 enhancer and early promoter
   1839..1974    +  rep_origin     SV40 ori: SV40 origin of replication
   2020..2616    +  CDS            PuroR (fragment): puromycin N-acetyltransferase; pac from Streptomyces; confers resistance to puromycin
   2665..2782    +  misc_feature   cPPT/CTS: central polypurine tract and central termination sequence of HIV-1
   2847..2913    +  CDS            small t antigen (fragment): SV40 (simian virus 40) small t antigen
   2920..4098    +  promoter       EF-1α promoter: strong constitutive promoter for human elongation factor EF-1α
   4112..4513    +  CDS            SIRT6 (fragment): SIR6_HUMAN - Also known as SIR2L6. Experimental evidence at protein level: Swiss-Prot protein existence level 1. NAD-dependent protein deacetylase involved in various processes including telomere maintenance and gene expression, and consequently has roles in genomic stability, cell senescence and apoptosis (PubMed:18337721, PubMed:19135889, PubMed:19625767, PubMed:21362626). Has very weak deacetylase activity and can bind NAD(+) in the absence of acetylated substrate (PubMed:21362626). Has deacetylase activity towards histone H3K9Ac and H3K56Ac (PubMed:19625767, PubMed:21362626). Modulates ace
   4510..4644    +  CDS            Sirt6 (fragment): SIR6_MOUSE - Also known as Sir2l6. Experimental evidence at protein level: Swiss-Prot protein existence level 1. NAD-dependent protein deacetylase involved in various processes including telomere maintenance and gene expression, and consequently has roles in genomic stability, cell senescence and apoptosis (PubMed:16439206, PubMed:19220062, PubMed:19135889, PubMed:19597350). Has very weak deacetylase activity and can bind NAD(+) in the absence of acetylated substrate (By similarity). Has deacetylase activity towards histone H3K9Ac and H3K56Ac (PubMed:19135889, PubMed:19597350). Modulates acety
   4658..4711    +  promoter       U6 promoter (fragment): RNA polymerase III promoter for human U6 snRNA
   4753..5341    +  misc_feature   WPRE: woodchuck hepatitis virus posttranscriptional regulatory element
   5392..5411    +  misc_feature   cPPT/CTS (fragment): central polypurine tract and central termination sequence of HIV-1
   5413..5646    +  LTR            3' LTR (ΔU3): self-inactivating 3' long terminal repeat (LTR) from HIV-1
   5724..5845    +  polyA_signal   SV40 poly(A) signal: SV40 polyadenylation signal
   5885..6020    +  rep_origin     SV40 ori: SV40 origin of replication
   6041..6059    -  promoter       T7 promoter: promoter for bacteriophage T7 RNA polymerase
   6067..6222    +  CDS            lacZα (fragment): LacZα fragment of β-galactosidase; lacZ fragment
   6227..6655    +  rep_origin     f1 ori (sequence partly withheld): f1 bacteriophage origin of replication; arrow indicates direction of (+) strand synthesis
   6708..6812    +  promoter       AmpR promoter: bla
   6813..7673    +  CDS            AmpR: β-lactamase; bla; confers resistance to ampicillin, carbenicillin, and related antibiotics
   7844..8432    +  rep_origin     ori: high-copy-number ColE1/pMB1/pBR322/pUC origin of replication
   8615..8707    +  CDS            lacI (fragment): lac repressor; lacI; The lac repressor binds to the lac operator to inhibit transcription in E. coli. This inhibition can be relieved by adding lactose or isopropyl-β-D-thiogalactopyranoside (IPTG).
   8720..8741    +  protein_bind   CAP binding site: CAP binding activates transcription in the presence of cAMP. E. coli catabolite activator protein
   8756..8786    +  promoter       lac promoter: promoter for the E. coli lac operon
   8794..8810    +  protein_bind   lac operator: The lac repressor binds to the lac operator to inhibit transcription in E. coli. This inhibition can be relieved by adding lactose or isopropyl-β-D-thiogalactopyranoside (IPTG). lac repressor encoded by lacI
   8855..8873    +  promoter       T3 promoter: promoter for bacteriophage T3 RNA polymerase
>Addgene plasmid #143339 | TFORF2114 | addgene full sequence | sequence record 400287 | Addgene NGS Result
TTAATGTAGTCTTATGCAATACTCTTGTAGTCTTGCAACATGGTAACGATGAGTTAGCAACATGCCTTAC
AAGGAGAGAAAAAGCACCGTGCATGCCGATTGGTGGAAGTAAGGTGGTACGATCGTGCCTTATTAGGAAG
GCAACAGACGGGTCTGACATGGATTGGACGAACCACTGAATTGCCGCATTGCAGAGATATTGTATTTAAG
TGCCTAGCTCGATACATAAACGGGTCTCTCTGGTTAGACCAGATCTGAGCCTGGGAGCTCTCTGGCTAAC
TAGGGAACCCACTGCTTAAGCCTCAATAAAGCTTGCCTTGAGTGCTTCAAGTAGTGTGTGCCCGTCTGTT
GTGTGACTCTGGTAACTAGAGATCCCTCAGACCCTTTTAGTCAGTGTGGAAAATCTCTAGCAGTGGCGCC
CGAACAGGGACTTGAAAGCGAAAGGGAAACCAGAGGAGCTCTCTCGACGCAGGACTCGGCTTGCTGAAGC
GCGCACGGCAAGAGGCGAGGGGCGGCGACTGGTGAGTACGCCAAAAATTTTGACTAGCGGAGGCTAGAAG
GAGAGAGATGGGTGCGAGAGCGTCAGTATTAAGCGGGGGAGAATTAGATCGCGATGGGAAAAAATTCGGT
TAAGGCCAGGGGGAAAGAAAAAATATAAATTAAAACATATAGTATGGGCAAGCAGGGAGCTAGAACGATT
CGCAGTTAATCCTGGCCTGTTAGAAACATCAGAAGGCTGTAGACAAATACTGGGACAGCTACAACCATCC
CTTCAGACAGGATCAGAAGAACTTAGATCATTATATAATACAGTAGCAACCCTCTATTGTGTGCATCAAA
GGATAGAGATAAAAGACACCAAGGAAGCTTTAGACAAGATAGAGGAAGAGCAAAACAAAAGTAAGACCAC
CGCACAGCAAGCGGCCGCTGATCTTCAGACCTGGAGGAGGAGATATGAGGGACAATTGGAGAAGTGAATT
ATATAAATATAAAGTAGTAAAAATTGAACCATTAGGAGTAGCACCCACCAAGGCAAAGAGAAGAGTGGTG
CAGAGAGAAAAAAGAGCAGTGGGAATAGGAGCTTTGTTCCTTGGGTTCTTGGGAGCAGCAGGAAGCACTA
TGGGCGCAGCGTCAATGACGCTGACGGTACAGGCCAGACAATTATTGTCTGGTATAGTGCAGCAGCAGAA
CAATTTGCTGAGGGCTATTGAGGCGCAACAGCATCTGTTGCAACTCACAGTCTGGGGCATCAAGCAGCTC
CAGGCAAGAATCCTGGCTGTGGAAAGATACCTAAAGGATCAACAGCTCCTGGGGATTTGGGGTTGCTCTG
GAAAACTCATTTGCACCACTGCTGTGCCTTGGAATGCTAGTTGGAGTAATAAATCTCTGGAACAGATTTG
GAATCACACGACCTGGATGGAGTGGGACAGAGAAATTAACAATTACACAAGCTTAATACACTCCTTAATT
GAAGAATCGCAAAACCAGCAAGAAAAGAATGAACAAGAATTATTGGAATTAGATAAATGGGCAAGTTTGT
GGAATTGGTTTAACATAACAAATTGGCTGTGGTATATAAAATTATTCATAATGATAGTAGGAGGCTTGGT
AGGTTTAAGAATAGTTTTTGCTGTACTTTCTATAGTGAATAGAGTTAGGCAGGGATATTCACCATTATCG
TTTCAGACCCACCTCCCAACCCCGAGGGGACCCATGCATTGCATCTCAATTAGTCAGCAACCAGGTGTGG
AAAGTCCCCAGGCTCCCCAGCAGGCAGAAGTATGCAAAGCATGCGTCTCAATTAGTCAGCAACCATAGTC
CCGCCCCTAACTCCGCCCATCCCGCCCCTAACTCCGCCCAGTTCCGCCCATTCTCCGCCCCATGGCTGAC
TAATTTTTTTTATTTATGCAGAGGCCGAGGCCGCCTCGGCCTCTGAGCTATTCCAGAAGTAGTGAGGAGG
CTTTTTTGGAGGCCTAGGCTTTTGCAAAAAGCTTTCTAGAGGTACCACCGGAGCTTACCATGACCGAGTA
CAAGCCCACGGTGCGCCTCGCCACCCGCGACGACGTCCCCAGGGCCGTACGCACCCTCGCCGCCGCGTTC
GCCGACTACCCCGCCACGCGCCACACCGTCGATCCGGACCGCCACATCGAGCGGGTCACCGAGCTGCAAG
AACTCTTCCTCACGCGCGTCGGGCTCGACATCGGCAAGGTGTGGGTCGCGGACGACGGCGCCGCCGTGGC
GGTCTGGACCACGCCGGAGAGCGTCGAAGCGGGGGCGGTGTTCGCCGAGATCGGCCCGCGCATGGCCGAG
TTGAGCGGTTCCCGGCTGGCCGCGCAGCAACAGATGGAAGGCCTCCTGGCGCCGCACCGGCCCAAGGAGC
CCGCGTGGTTCCTGGCCACCGTCGGCGTCTCGCCCGACCACCAGGGCAAGGGTCTGGGCAGCGCCGTCGT
GCTCCCCGGAGTGGAGGCGGCCGAGCGCGCCGGGGTGCCCGCCTTCCTGGAGACCTCCGCGCCCCGCAAC
CTCCCCTTCTACGAGCGGCTCGGCTTCACCGTCACCGCCGACGTCGAGGTGCCCGAAGGACCGCGCACCT
GGTGCATGACCCGCAAGCCCGGTGCCAGTTAACGAATTCTAGATCTTGAGACAAATGGCAGTATTCATCC
ACAATTTTAAAAGAAAAGGGGGGATTGGGGGGTACAGTGCAGGGGAAAGAATAGTAGACATAATAGCAAC
AGACATACAAACTAAAGAATTACAAAAACAAATTACAAAAATTCAAAATTTTCGGGTTTATTACAGGGAC
AGCAGAGATCCACTTTGGCGCCGGCTCGAGGCCTGCAGGTGCAAAGATGGATAAAGTTTTAAACAGAGAG
GAATCTTTGCAGCTAATGGACCTTCTAGGTCTTGAAAGGAGTGGGAATTGGCTCCGGTGCCCGTCAGTGG
GCAGAGCGCACATCGCCCACAGTCCCCGAGAAGTTGGGGGGAGGGGTCGGCAATTGAACCGGTGCCTAGA
GAAGGTGGCGCGGGGTAAACTGGGAAAGTGATGTCGTGTACTGGCTCCGCCTTTTTCCCGAGGGTGGGGG
AGAACCGTATATAAGTGCAGTAGTCGCCGTGAACGTTCTTTTTCGCAACGGGTTTGCCGCCAGAACACAG
GTAAGTGCCGTGTGTGGTTCCCGCGGGCCTGGCCTCTTTACGGGTTATGGCCCTTGCGTGCCTTGAATTA
CTTCCACCTGGCTGCAGTACGTGATTCTTGATCCCGAGCTTCGGGTTGGAAGTGGGTGGGAGAGTTCGAG
GCCTTGCGCTTAAGGAGCCCCTTCGCCTCGTGCTTGAGTTGAGGCCTGGCCTGGGCGCTGGGGCCGCCGC
GTGCGAATCTGGTGGCACCTTCGCGCCTGTCTCGCTGCTTTCGATAAGTCTCTAGCCATTTAAAATTTTT
GATGACCTGCTGCGACGCTTTTTTTCTGGCAAGATAGTCTTGTAAATGCGGGCCAAGATCTGCACACTGG
TATTTCGGTTTTTGGGGCCGCGGGCGGCGACGGGGCCCGTGCGTCCCAGCGCACATGTTCGGCGAGGCGG
GGCCTGCGAGCGCGGCCACCGAGAATCGGACGGGGGTAGTCTCAAGCTGGCCGGCCTGCTCTGGTGCCTG
GCCTCGCGCCGCCGTGTATCGCCCCGCCCTGGGCGGCAAGGCTGGCCCGGTCGGCACCAGTTGCGTGAGC
GGAAAGATGGCCGCTTCCCGGCCCTGCTGCAGGGAGCTCAAAATGGAGGACGCGGCGCTCGGGAGAGCGG
GCGGGTGAGTCACCCACACAAAGGAAAAGGGCCTTTCCGTCCTCAGCCGTCGCTTCATGTGACTCCACGG
AGTACCGGGCGCCGTCCAGGCACCTCGATTAGTTCTCGAGCTTTTGGAGTACGTCGTCTTTAGGTTGGGG
GGAGGGGTTTTATGCGATGGAGTTTCCCCACACTGAGTGGGTGGAGACTGAAGTTAGGCCAGCTTGGCAC
TTGATGTAATTCTCCTTGGAATTTGCCCTTTTTGAGTTTGGATCTTGGTTCATTCTCAAGCCTCAGACAG
TGGTTCAAAGTTTTTTTCTTCCATTTCAGGTGTCGTGAGGCTAGCACCGCCACCATGGAGGAGCGAGGTC
TGGCCCCCAAGTTCGACACCACCTTTGAGAGCGCGCGGCCCACGCAGACCCACATGGCGCTGGTGCAGCT
GGAGCGCGTGGGCCTCCTCCGCTTCCTGGTCAGCCAGAACGTGGACGGGCTCCATGTGCGCTCAGGCTTC
CCCAGGGACAAACTGGCAGAGCTCCACGGGAACATGTTTGTGGAAGAATGTGCCAAGTGTAAGACGCAGT
ACGTCCGAGACACAGTCGTGGGCACCATGGGCCTGAAGGCCACGGGCCGGCTCTGCACCGTGGCTAAGGC
AAGGGGGCTGCGAGCCTGCAGGGGAGAGCTGAGGGACACCATCCTAGACTGGGAGGACTCCCTGCCCGAC
CGGGACCTGGCACTCGCCGATGAGGCCAGCAGATCCGGCCCAGCGGGAACCTGCCGCTGGCTACCAAGCG
CCGGGGAGGCCGCCTGGTCATCGTCAACCTGCAGCCCACCAAGCACGACCGCCATGCTGACCTCCGCATC
CATGGCTACGTTGACGAGGTCATAGTAATGAACTAGTCCGTAACTTGAAAGTATTTCGATTTCTTGGCTT
TATATATCTTGTGGAAAGGACGAGAAACCGTGAGCCGTGCTGGCTAGACGCGTTAAGTCGACAATCAACC
TCTGGATTACAAAATTTGTGAAAGATTGACTGGTATTCTTAACTATGTTGCTCCTTTTACGCTATGTGGA
TACGCTGCTTTAATGCCTTTGTATCATGCTATTGCTTCCCGTATGGCTTTCATTTTCTCCTCCTTGTATA
AATCCTGGTTGCTGTCTCTTTATGAGGAGTTGTGGCCCGTTGTCAGGCAACGTGGCGTGGTGTGCACTGT
GTTTGCTGACGCAACCCCCACTGGTTGGGGCATTGCCACCACCTGTCAGCTCCTTTCCGGGACTTTCGCT
TTCCCCCTCCCTATTGCCACGGCGGAACTCATCGCCGCCTGCCTTGCCCGCTGCTGGACAGGGGCTCGGC
TGTTGGGCACTGACAATTCCGTGGTGTTGTCGGGGAAATCATCGTCCTTTCCTTGGCTGCTCGCCTGTGT
TGCCACCTGGATTCTGCGCGGGACGTCCTTCTGCTACGTCCCTTCGGCCCTCAATCCAGCGGACCTTCCT
TCCCGCGGCCTGCTGCCGGCTCTGCGGCCTCTTCCGCGTCTTCGCCTTCGCCCTCAGACGAGTCGGATCT
CCCTTTGGGCCGCCTCCCCGCGTCGACTTTAAGACCAATGACTTACAAGGCAGCTGTAGATCTTAGCCAC
TTTTTAAAAGAAAAGGGGGGACTGGAAGGGCTAATTCACTCCCAACGAAGACAAGATCTGCTTTTTGCTT
GTACTGGGTCTCTCTGGTTAGACCAGATCTGAGCCTGGGAGCTCTCTGGCTAACTAGGGAACCCACTGCT
TAAGCCTCAATAAAGCTTGCCTTGAGTGCTTCAAGTAGTGTGTGCCCGTCTGTTGTGTGACTCTGGTAAC
TAGAGATCCCTCAGACCCTTTTAGTCAGTGTGGAAAATCTCTAGCAGTACGTATAGTAGTTCATGTCATC
TTATTATTCAGTATTTATAACTTGCAAAGAAATGAATATCAGAGAGTGAGAGGAACTTGTTTATTGCAGC
TTATAATGGTTACAAATAAAGCAATAGCATCACAAATTTCACAAATAAAGCATTTTTTTCACTGCATTCT
AGTTGTGGTTTGTCCAAACTCATCAATGTATCTTATCATGTCTGGCTCTAGCTATCCCGCCCCTAACTCC
GCCCATCCCGCCCCTAACTCCGCCCAGTTCCGCCCATTCTCCGCCCCATGGCTGACTAATTTTTTTTATT
TATGCAGAGGCCGAGGCCGCCTCGGCCTCTGAGCTATTCCAGAAGTAGTGAGGAGGCTTTTTTGGAGGCC
TAGGGACGTACCCAATTCGCCCTATAGTGAGTCGTATTACGCGCGCTCACTGGCCGTCGTTTTACAACGT
CGTGACTGGGAAAACCCTGGCGTTACCCAACTTAATCGCCTTGCAGCACATCCCCCTTTCGCCAGCTGGC
GTAATAGCGAAGAGGCCCGCACCGATCGCCCTTCCCAACAGTTGCGCAGCCTGAATGGCGAATGGG
[124 nt withheld, positions 6227-6350]
C
[91 nt withheld, positions 6352-6442]
A
[49 nt withheld, positions 6444-6492]
CCTTTGACGTTGGAGTCCACGTTCTTT
[37 nt withheld, positions 6520-6556]
ACCCTATCTCGGTCTATTCTTTTGATTTATAAGGGATTTTGCCGATTTCGGCCTATTGGTTAAAAAATGA
GCTGATTTAACAAAAATTTAACGCGAATTTTAACAAAATATTAACGCTTACAATTTAGGTGGCACTTTTC
GGGGAAATGTGCGCGGAACCCCTATTTGTTTATTTTTCTAAATACATTCAAATATGTATCCGCTCATGAG
ACAATAACCCTGATAAATGCTTCAATAATATTGAAAAAGGAAGAGTATGAGTATTCAACATTTCCGTGTC
GCCCTTATTCCCTTTTTTGCGGCATTTTGCCTTCCTGTTTTTGCTCACCCAGAAACGCTGGTGAAAGTAA
AAGATGCTGAAGATCAGTTGGGTGCACGAGTGGGTTACATCGAACTGGATCTCAACAGCGGTAAGATCCT
TGAGAGTTTTCGCCCCGAAGAACGTTTTCCAATGATGAGCACTTTTAAAGTTCTGCTATGTGGCGCGGTA
TTATCCCGTATTGACGCCGGGCAAGAGCAACTCGGTCGCCGCATACACTATTCTCAGAATGACTTGGTTG
AGTACTCACCAGTCACAGAAAAGCATCTTACGGATGGCATGACAGTAAGAGAATTATGCAGTGCTGCCAT
AACCATGAGTGATAACACTGCGGCCAACTTACTTCTGACAACGATCGGAGGACCGAAGGAGCTAACCGCT
TTTTTGCACAACATGGGGGATCATGTAACTCGCCTTGATCGTTGGGAACCGGAGCTGAATGAAGCCATAC
CAAACGACGAGCGTGACACCACGATGCCTGTAGCAATGGCAACAACGTTGCGCAAACTATTAACTGGCGA
ACTACTTACTCTAGCTTCCCGGCAACAATTAATAGACTGGATGGAGGCGGATAAAGTTGCAGGACCACTT
CTGCGCTCGGCCCTTCCGGCTGGCTGGTTTATTGCTGATAAATCTGGAGCCGGTGAGCGTGGGTCTCGCG
GTATCATTGCAGCACTGGGGCCAGATGGTAAGCCCTCCCGTATCGTAGTTATCTACACGACGGGGAGTCA
GGCAACTATGGATGAACGAAATAGACAGATCGCTGAGATAGGTGCCTCACTGATTAAGCATTGGTAACTG
TCAGACCAAGTTTACTCATATATACTTTAGATTGATTTAAAACTTCATTTTTAATTTAAAAGGATCTAGG
TGAAGATCCTTTTTGATAATCTCATGACCAAAATCCCTTAACGTGAGTTTTCGTTCCACTGAGCGTCAGA
CCCCGTAGAAAAGATCAAAGGATCTTCTTGAGATCCTTTTTTTCTGCGCGTAATCTGCTGCTTGCAAACA
AAAAAACCACCGCTACCAGCGGTGGTTTGTTTGCCGGATCAAGAGCTACCAACTCTTTTTCCGAAGGTAA
CTGGCTTCAGCAGAGCGCAGATACCAAATACTGTTCTTCTAGTGTAGCCGTAGTTAGGCCACCACTTCAA
GAACTCTGTAGCACCGCCTACATACCTCGCTCTGCTAATCCTGTTACCAGTGGCTGCTGCCAGTGGCGAT
AAGTCGTGTCTTACCGGGTTGGACTCAAGACGATAGTTACCGGATAAGGCGCAGCGGTCGGGCTGAACGG
GGGGTTCGTGCACACAGCCCAGCTTGGAGCGAACGACCTACACCGAACTGAGATACCTACAGCGTGAGCT
ATGAGAAAGCGCCACGCTTCCCGAAGGGAGAAAGGCGGACAGGTATCCGGTAAGCGGCAGGGTCGGAACA
GGAGAGCGCACGAGGGAGCTTCCAGGGGGAAACGCCTGGTATCTTTATAGTCCTGTCGGGTTTCGCCACC
TCTGACTTGAGCGTCGATTTTTGTGATGCTCGTCAGGGGGGCGGAGCCTATGGAAAAACGCCAGCAACGC
GGCCTTTTTACGGTTCCTGGCCTTTTGCTGGCCTTTTGCTCACATGTTCTTTCCTGCGTTATCCCCTGAT
TCTGTGGATAACCGTATTACCGCCTTTGAGTGAGCTGATACCGCTCGCCGCAGCCGAACGACCGAGCGCA
GCGAGTCAGTGAGCGAGGAAGCGGAAGAGCGCCCAATACGCAAACCGCCTCTCCCCGCGCGTTGGCCGAT
TCATTAATGCAGCTGGCACGACAGGTTTCCCGACTGGAAAGCGGGCAGTGAGCGCAACGCAATTAATGTG
AGTTAGCTCACTCATTAGGCACCCCAGGCTTTACACTTTATGCTTCCGGCTCGTATGTTGTGTGGAATTG
TGAGCGGATAACAATTTCACACAGGAAACAGCTATGACCATGATTACGCCAAGCGCGCAATTAACCCTCA
CTAAAGGGAACAAAAGCTGGAGCTGCAAGC
