>Addgene plasmid #143339 | TFORF2114 | depositor partial sequence | sequence record 282155 | Insert
ACCGCCACCATGGAGGAGCGAGGTCTGGCCCCCAAGTTCGACACCACCTTTGAGAGCGCGCGGCCCACGC
AGACCCACATGGCGCTGGTGCAGCTGGAGCGCGTGGGCCTCCTCCGCTTCCTGGTCAGCCAGAACGTGGA
CGGGCTCCATGTGCGCTCAGGCTTCCCCAGGGACAAACTGGCAGAGCTCCACGGGAACATGTTTGTGGAA
GAATGTGCCAAGTGTAAGACGCAGTACGTCCGAGACACAGTCGTGGGCACCATGGGCCTGAAGGCCACGG
GCCGGCTCTGCACCGTGGCTAAGGCAAGGGGGCTGCGAGCCTGCAGGGGAGAGCTGAGGGACACCATCCT
AGACTGGGAGGACTCCCTGCCCGACCGGGACCTGGCACTCGCCGATGAGGCCAGCAGATCCGGCCCAGCG
GGAACCTGCCGCTGGCTACCAAGCGCCGGGGAGGCCGCCTGGTCATCGTCAACCTGCAGCCCACCAAGCA
CGACCGCCATGCTGACCTCCGCATCCATGGCTACGTTGACGAGGTCATAGTAATGAACTAGTCCGTAACT
TGAAAGTATTTCGATTTCTTGGCTTTATATATCTTGTGGAAAGGACGAGAAACCGTGAGCCGTGCTGGCT
AG
