>Addgene plasmid #143339 | TFORF2114 | depositor partial sequence | sequence record 282156 | Barcode
GAAACCGTGAGCCGTGCTGGCTAG
